Addgene plasmid #90853: PPP2R5C B11.5 gRNA
Purpose: 3rd generation lentiviral gRNA plasmid targeting human PPP2R5C
Depositing lab: Iain Cheeseman. Depositing organization: Whitehead Institute for Biomedical Research. Publication: Large-Scale Analysis of CRISPR/Cas9 Cell-Cycle Knockouts Reveals the Diversity of p53-Dependent Responses to Cell-Cycle Defects. McKinley KL, Cheeseman IM. Dev Cell. 2017 Feb 27;40(4):405-420.e2. doi: 10.1016/j.devcel.2017.01.012. Epub 2017 Feb 16. PubMed 28216383.
Backbone
  Vector backbone: pLenti-sgRNA
  Backbone manufacturer: Eric Lander & David Sabatini labs (Addgene plasmid #71409)
  Backbone size w/o insert (bp): 9151
  Vector type: Lentiviral, CRISPR
  Selectable markers: Puromycin
Growth in bacteria
  Bacterial resistance: Ampicillin, 100 μg/mL
  Growth temperature: 37°C
  Growth strain: NEB Stable
  Copy number: Unknown
Gene/Insert
  Gene/Insert name: PPP2R5C (Guide Designation B11.5) (alt name: pKMKO series)
  gRNA/shRNA sequence: CACCgTTCCACTTTAGGTCACTTAG
  Species: H. sapiens (human)
  Promoter: U6
  Cloning method: Restriction Enzyme; 5′ cloning site BsmBI (destroyed during cloning); 3′ cloning site BsmBI (destroyed during cloning)
  Sequencing primers: 5′ hU6-F (5'-GAGGGCCTATTTCCCATGATT-3'); 3′ EF1a-R (5'-CACGGCGACTACTGCACTTA-3')
Terms and licenses: Academic/Nonprofit Terms; Industry Terms: Not Available to Industry
Depositor comments: Please note that gRNA target sequence listed is not strictly the 20nt spacer sequence, but also contains the 5' BsmBI overhang. For more information about knockout human cell lines generated using this plasmid, please see http://cellcycleknockouts.wi.mit.edu/ .
How to cite: PPP2R5C B11.5 gRNA was a gift from Iain Cheeseman (Addgene plasmid # 90853 ; http://n2t.net/addgene:90853 ; RRID:Addgene_90853)
