[The description below was written by a language model from this plasmid's Addgene catalogue record and pLannotate feature annotations shown in this document.]
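Description:
PPP2R5C B11.5 gRNA is a third-generation lentiviral CRISPR guide plasmid built on the pLenti-sgRNA backbone and carrying a single guide RNA directed against human PPP2R5C. It is propagated in E. coli through a high-copy ColE1/pUC-type origin with ampicillin selection (AmpR/bla); an f1 origin, an SV40 origin and remnants of lac and lacZα cloning-vector sequence are also annotated in the backbone. The catalogue lists the empty backbone at 9,151 bp, whereas the sequenced construct is 7,302 nt. This would be consistent with loss of a stuffer fragment when the guide was cloned in, though the record does not say so.

The transfer cassette is framed by an RSV promoter-driven truncated HIV-1 5' LTR and a self-inactivating ΔU3 3' LTR. This arrangement makes genomic RNA production Tat-independent and leaves the integrated provirus without LTR promoter activity. Between the LTRs lie the Ψ packaging signal with a gag fragment, the Rev response element for nuclear export of the full-length transcript, and a cPPT/CTS. The human U6 RNA polymerase III promoter drives the guide, which was inserted as an oligonucleotide duplex between two BsmBI sites (both destroyed in cloning) immediately upstream of the S. pyogenes sgRNA scaffold, annotated here as a tracrRNA fragment. Downstream, an EF-1α core promoter expresses puromycin N-acetyltransferase for selection of transduced mammalian cells, followed by a WPRE to enhance expression.

No Cas9 is encoded, so the nuclease must be supplied separately, for example from a Cas9-expressing cell line. The plasmid belongs to a guide series (pKMKO) used for large-scale CRISPR/Cas9 knockout analysis of cell-cycle genes in human cells.
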