Features (pLannotate 1.2.2; 27 found; start..end, strand, type, name):
     90..111     +  protein_bind   CAP binding site: CAP binding activates transcription in the presence of cAMP. E. coli catabolite activator protein
    126..156     +  promoter       lac promoter: promoter for the E. coli lac operon
    164..180     +  protein_bind   lac operator: The lac repressor binds to the lac operator to inhibit transcription in E. coli. This inhibition can be relieved by adding lactose or isopropyl-β-D-thiogalactopyranoside (IPTG). lac repressor encoded by lacI
    225..243     +  promoter       T3 promoter: promoter for bacteriophage T3 RNA polymerase
    271..497     +  promoter       RSV promoter: Rous sarcoma virus enhancer/promoter
    498..678     +  LTR            5' LTR (truncated): truncated 5' long terminal repeat (LTR) from HIV-1
    725..850     +  misc_feature   HIV-1 Ψ: packaging signal of human immunodeficiency virus type 1
    834..1197    +  CDS            HIV-1 gag (fragment): gag protein from human immunodeficiency virus 1; gag
   1343..1576    +  misc_feature   RRE: The Rev response element (RRE) of HIV-1 allows for Rev-dependent mRNA export from the nucleus to the cytoplasm.
   1953..1979    +  CDS            Rev (fragment): human immunodeficiency virus 1 (HIV-1) Rev protein; rev; enhances nuclear export of unspliced and incompletely spliced viral mRNAs
   1983..2223    +  promoter       U6 promoter: RNA polymerase III promoter for human U6 snRNA
   2271..2338    +  misc_RNA       tracrRNA (fragment): trans-activating CRISPR RNA for the Streptococcus pyogenes CRISPR/Cas9 system
   2387..2504    +  misc_feature   cPPT/CTS: central polypurine tract and central termination sequence of HIV-1
   2573..2784    +  promoter       EF-1α core promoter: core promoter for human elongation factor EF-1α
   2810..3409    +  CDS            PuroR (fragment): puromycin N-acetyltransferase; pac from Streptomyces; confers resistance to puromycin
   3425..4013    +  misc_feature   WPRE: woodchuck hepatitis virus posttranscriptional regulatory element
   4064..4083    +  misc_feature   cPPT/CTS (fragment): central polypurine tract and central termination sequence of HIV-1
   4085..4318    +  LTR            3' LTR (ΔU3): self-inactivating 3' long terminal repeat (LTR) from HIV-1
   4396..4517    +  polyA_signal   SV40 poly(A) signal: SV40 polyadenylation signal
   4557..4692    +  rep_origin     SV40 ori: SV40 origin of replication
   4713..4731    -  promoter       T7 promoter: promoter for bacteriophage T7 RNA polymerase
   4739..4894    +  CDS            lacZα (fragment): LacZα fragment of β-galactosidase; lacZ fragment
   4899..5327    +  rep_origin     f1 ori (sequence partly withheld): f1 bacteriophage origin of replication; arrow indicates direction of (+) strand synthesis
   5380..5484    +  promoter       AmpR promoter: bla
   5485..6345    +  CDS            AmpR: β-lactamase; bla; confers resistance to ampicillin, carbenicillin, and related antibiotics
   6516..7104    +  rep_origin     ori: high-copy-number ColE1/pMB1/pBR322/pUC origin of replication
   7287..77      +  CDS            lacI (fragment) (across the origin): lac repressor; lacI; The lac repressor binds to the lac operator to inhibit transcription in E. coli. This inhibition can be relieved by adding lactose or isopropyl-β-D-thiogalactopyranoside (IPTG).
>Addgene plasmid #90853 | PPP2R5C B11.5 gRNA | addgene full sequence | sequence record 183895 | Addgene NGS Result
CCGCCTCTCCCCGCGCGTTGGCCGATTCATTAATGCAGCTGGCACGACAGGTTTCCCGACTGGAAAGCGG
GCAGTGAGCGCAACGCAATTAATGTGAGTTAGCTCACTCATTAGGCACCCCAGGCTTTACACTTTATGCT
TCCGGCTCGTATGTTGTGTGGAATTGTGAGCGGATAACAATTTCACACAGGAAACAGCTATGACCATGAT
TACGCCAAGCGCGCAATTAACCCTCACTAAAGGGAACAAAAGCTGGAGCTGCAAGCTTAATGTAGTCTTA
TGCAATACTCTTGTAGTCTTGCAACATGGTAACGATGAGTTAGCAACATGCCTTACAAGGAGAGAAAAAG
CACCGTGCATGCCGATTGGTGGAAGTAAGGTGGTACGATCGTGCCTTATTAGGAAGGCAACAGACGGGTC
TGACATGGATTGGACGAACCACTGAATTGCCGCATTGCAGAGATATTGTATTTAAGTGCCTAGCTCGATA
CATAAACGGGTCTCTCTGGTTAGACCAGATCTGAGCCTGGGAGCTCTCTGGCTAACTAGGGAACCCACTG
CTTAAGCCTCAATAAAGCTTGCCTTGAGTGCTTCAAGTAGTGTGTGCCCGTCTGTTGTGTGACTCTGGTA
ACTAGAGATCCCTCAGACCCTTTTAGTCAGTGTGGAAAATCTCTAGCAGTGGCGCCCGAACAGGGACTTG
AAAGCGAAAGGGAAACCAGAGGAGCTCTCTCGACGCAGGACTCGGCTTGCTGAAGCGCGCACGGCAAGAG
GCGAGGGGCGGCGACTGGTGAGTACGCCAAAAATTTTGACTAGCGGAGGCTAGAAGGAGAGAGATGGGTG
CGAGAGCGTCAGTATTAAGCGGGGGAGAATTAGATCGCGATGGGAAAAAATTCGGTTAAGGCCAGGGGGA
AAGAAAAAATATAAATTAAAACATATAGTATGGGCAAGCAGGGAGCTAGAACGATTCGCAGTTAATCCTG
GCCTGTTAGAAACATCAGAAGGCTGTAGACAAATACTGGGACAGCTACAACCATCCCTTCAGACAGGATC
AGAAGAACTTAGATCATTATATAATACAGTAGCAACCCTCTATTGTGTGCATCAAAGGATAGAGATAAAA
GACACCAAGGAAGCTTTAGACAAGATAGAGGAAGAGCAAAACAAAAGTAAGACCACCGCACAGCAAGCGG
CCGCTGATCTTCAGACCTGGAGGAGGAGATATGAGGGACAATTGGAGAAGTGAATTATATAAATATAAAG
TAGTAAAAATTGAACCATTAGGAGTAGCACCCACCAAGGCAAAGAGAAGAGTGGTGCAGAGAGAAAAAAG
AGCAGTGGGAATAGGAGCTTTGTTCCTTGGGTTCTTGGGAGCAGCAGGAAGCACTATGGGCGCAGCGTCA
ATGACGCTGACGGTACAGGCCAGACAATTATTGTCTGGTATAGTGCAGCAGCAGAACAATTTGCTGAGGG
CTATTGAGGCGCAACAGCATCTGTTGCAACTCACAGTCTGGGGCATCAAGCAGCTCCAGGCAAGAATCCT
GGCTGTGGAAAGATACCTAAAGGATCAACAGCTCCTGGGGATTTGGGGTTGCTCTGGAAAACTCATTTGC
ACCACTGCTGTGCCTTGGAATGCTAGTTGGAGTAATAAATCTCTGGAACAGATTTGGAATCACACGACCT
GGATGGAGTGGGACAGAGAAATTAACAATTACACAAGCTTAATACACTCCTTAATTGAAGAATCGCAAAA
CCAGCAAGAAAAGAATGAACAAGAATTATTGGAATTAGATAAATGGGCAAGTTTGTGGAATTGGTTTAAC
ATAACAAATTGGCTGTGGTATATAAAATTATTCATAATGATAGTAGGAGGCTTGGTAGGTTTAAGAATAG
TTTTTGCTGTACTTTCTATAGTGAATAGAGTTAGGCAGGGATATTCACCATTATCGTTTCAGACCCACCT
CCCAACCCCGAGGGGACCCAGAGAGGGCCTATTTCCCATGATTCCTTCATATTTGCATATACGATACAAG
GCTGTTAGAGAGATAATTAGAATTAATTTGACTGTAAACACAAAGATATTAGTACAAAATACGTGACGTA
GAAAGTAATAATTTCTTGGGTAGTTTGCAGTTTTAAAATTATGTTTTAAAATGGACTATCATATGCTTAC
CGTAACTTGAAAGTATTTCGATTTCTTGGCTTTATATATCTTGTGGAAAGGACGAAACACCGTTCCACTT
TAGGTCACTTAGGTTTAAGAGCTATGCTGGAAACAGCATAGCAAGTTTAAATAAGGCTAGTCCGTTATCA
ACTTGAAAAAGTGGCACCGAGTCGGTGCTTTTTTTGAATTCTAGATCTTGAGACAAATGGCAGTATTCAT
CCACAATTTTAAAAGAAAAGGGGGGATTGGGGGGTACAGTGCAGGGGAAAGAATAGTAGACATAATAGCA
ACAGACATACAAACTAAAGAATTACAAAAACAAATTACAAAAATTCAAAATTTTCGGGTTTATTACAGGG
ACAGCAGAGATCCACTTTGGCGCCGGCTCGAGTGGCTCCGGTGCCCGTCAGTGGGCAGAGCGCACATCGC
CCACAGTCCCCGAGAAGTTGGGGGGAGGGGTCGGCAATTGAACCGGTGCCTAGAGAAGGTGGCGCGGGGT
AAACTGGGAAAGTGATGTCGTGTACTGGCTCCGCCTTTTTCCCGAGGGTGGGGGAGAACCGTATATAAGT
GCAGTAGTCGCCGTGAACGTTCTTTTTCGCAACGGGTTTGCCGCCAGAACACAGGTGTCGTGACGCGGGA
TCCGCCACCATGACCGAGTACAAGCCCACGGTGCGCCTCGCCACCCGCGACGACGTCCCCAGGGCCGTAC
GCACCCTCGCCGCCGCGTTCGCCGACTACCCCGCCACGCGCCACACCGTCGATCCGGACCGCCACATCGA
GCGGGTCACCGAGCTGCAAGAACTCTTCCTCACGCGCGTCGGGCTCGACATCGGCAAGGTGTGGGTCGCG
GACGACGGCGCCGCGGTGGCGGTCTGGACCACGCCGGAGAGCGTCGAAGCGGGGGCGGTGTTCGCCGAGA
TCGGCCCGCGCATGGCCGAGTTGAGCGGTTCCCGGCTGGCCGCGCAGCAACAGATGGAAGGCCTCCTGGC
GCCGCACCGGCCCAAGGAGCCCGCGTGGTTCCTGGCCACCGTCGGAGTCTCGCCCGACCACCAGGGCAAG
GGTCTGGGCAGCGCCGTCGTGCTCCCCGGAGTGGAGGCGGCCGAGCGCGCCGGGGTGCCCGCCTTCCTGG
AGACCTCCGCGCCCCGCAACCTCCCCTTCTACGAGCGGCTCGGCTTCACCGTCACCGCCGACGTCGAGGT
GCCCGAAGGACCGCGCACCTGGTGCATGACCCGCAAGCCCGGTGCCTGAACGCGTTAAGTCGACAATCAA
CCTCTGGATTACAAAATTTGTGAAAGATTGACTGGTATTCTTAACTATGTTGCTCCTTTTACGCTATGTG
GATACGCTGCTTTAATGCCTTTGTATCATGCTATTGCTTCCCGTATGGCTTTCATTTTCTCCTCCTTGTA
TAAATCCTGGTTGCTGTCTCTTTATGAGGAGTTGTGGCCCGTTGTCAGGCAACGTGGCGTGGTGTGCACT
GTGTTTGCTGACGCAACCCCCACTGGTTGGGGCATTGCCACCACCTGTCAGCTCCTTTCCGGGACTTTCG
CTTTCCCCCTCCCTATTGCCACGGCGGAACTCATCGCCGCCTGCCTTGCCCGCTGCTGGACAGGGGCTCG
GCTGTTGGGCACTGACAATTCCGTGGTGTTGTCGGGGAAATCATCGTCCTTTCCTTGGCTGCTCGCCTGT
GTTGCCACCTGGATTCTGCGCGGGACGTCCTTCTGCTACGTCCCTTCGGCCCTCAATCCAGCGGACCTTC
CTTCCCGCGGCCTGCTGCCGGCTCTGCGGCCTCTTCCGCGTCTTCGCCTTCGCCCTCAGACGAGTCGGAT
CTCCCTTTGGGCCGCCTCCCCGCGTCGACTTTAAGACCAATGACTTACAAGGCAGCTGTAGATCTTAGCC
ACTTTTTAAAAGAAAAGGGGGGACTGGAAGGGCTAATTCACTCCCAACGAAGACAAGATCTGCTTTTTGC
TTGTACTGGGTCTCTCTGGTTAGACCAGATCTGAGCCTGGGAGCTCTCTGGCTAACTAGGGAACCCACTG
CTTAAGCCTCAATAAAGCTTGCCTTGAGTGCTTCAAGTAGTGTGTGCCCGTCTGTTGTGTGACTCTGGTA
ACTAGAGATCCCTCAGACCCTTTTAGTCAGTGTGGAAAATCTCTAGCAGTACGTATAGTAGTTCATGTCA
TCTTATTATTCAGTATTTATAACTTGCAAAGAAATGAATATCAGAGAGTGAGAGGAACTTGTTTATTGCA
GCTTATAATGGTTACAAATAAAGCAATAGCATCACAAATTTCACAAATAAAGCATTTTTTTCACTGCATT
CTAGTTGTGGTTTGTCCAAACTCATCAATGTATCTTATCATGTCTGGCTCTAGCTATCCCGCCCCTAACT
CCGCCCATCCCGCCCCTAACTCCGCCCAGTTCCGCCCATTCTCCGCCCCATGGCTGACTAATTTTTTTTA
TTTATGCAGAGGCCGAGGCCGCCTCGGCCTCTGAGCTATTCCAGAAGTAGTGAGGAGGCTTTTTTGGAGG
CCTAGGGACGTACCCAATTCGCCCTATAGTGAGTCGTATTACGCGCGCTCACTGGCCGTCGTTTTACAAC
GTCGTGACTGGGAAAACCCTGGCGTTACCCAACTTAATCGCCTTGCAGCACATCCCCCTTTCGCCAGCTG
GCGTAATAGCGAAGAGGCCCGCACCGATCGCCCTTCCCAACAGTTGCGCAGCCTGAATGGCGAATGGG
[124 nt withheld, positions 4899-5022]
C
[91 nt withheld, positions 5024-5114]
A
[49 nt withheld, positions 5116-5164]
CCTTTGACGTTGGAGTCCACGTTCTTT
[37 nt withheld, positions 5192-5228]
ACCCTATCTCGGTCTATTCTTTTGATTTATAAGGGATTTTGCCGATTTCGGCCTATTGGTTAAAAAATGA
GCTGATTTAACAAAAATTTAACGCGAATTTTAACAAAATATTAACGCTTACAATTTAGGTGGCACTTTTC
GGGGAAATGTGCGCGGAACCCCTATTTGTTTATTTTTCTAAATACATTCAAATATGTATCCGCTCATGAG
ACAATAACCCTGATAAATGCTTCAATAATATTGAAAAAGGAAGAGTATGAGTATTCAACATTTCCGTGTC
GCCCTTATTCCCTTTTTTGCGGCATTTTGCCTTCCTGTTTTTGCTCACCCAGAAACGCTGGTGAAAGTAA
AAGATGCTGAAGATCAGTTGGGTGCACGAGTGGGTTACATCGAACTGGATCTCAACAGCGGTAAGATCCT
TGAGAGTTTTCGCCCCGAAGAACGTTTTCCAATGATGAGCACTTTTAAAGTTCTGCTATGTGGCGCGGTA
TTATCCCGTATTGACGCCGGGCAAGAGCAACTCGGTCGCCGCATACACTATTCTCAGAATGACTTGGTTG
AGTACTCACCAGTCACAGAAAAGCATCTTACGGATGGCATGACAGTAAGAGAATTATGCAGTGCTGCCAT
AACCATGAGTGATAACACTGCGGCCAACTTACTTCTGACAACGATCGGAGGACCGAAGGAGCTAACCGCT
TTTTTGCACAACATGGGGGATCATGTAACTCGCCTTGATCGTTGGGAACCGGAGCTGAATGAAGCCATAC
CAAACGACGAGCGTGACACCACGATGCCTGTAGCAATGGCAACAACGTTGCGCAAACTATTAACTGGCGA
ACTACTTACTCTAGCTTCCCGGCAACAATTAATAGACTGGATGGAGGCGGATAAAGTTGCAGGACCACTT
CTGCGCTCGGCCCTTCCGGCTGGCTGGTTTATTGCTGATAAATCTGGAGCCGGTGAGCGTGGGTCTCGCG
GTATCATTGCAGCACTGGGGCCAGATGGTAAGCCCTCCCGTATCGTAGTTATCTACACGACGGGGAGTCA
GGCAACTATGGATGAACGAAATAGACAGATCGCTGAGATAGGTGCCTCACTGATTAAGCATTGGTAACTG
TCAGACCAAGTTTACTCATATATACTTTAGATTGATTTAAAACTTCATTTTTAATTTAAAAGGATCTAGG
TGAAGATCCTTTTTGATAATCTCATGACCAAAATCCCTTAACGTGAGTTTTCGTTCCACTGAGCGTCAGA
CCCCGTAGAAAAGATCAAAGGATCTTCTTGAGATCCTTTTTTTCTGCGCGTAATCTGCTGCTTGCAAACA
AAAAAACCACCGCTACCAGCGGTGGTTTGTTTGCCGGATCAAGAGCTACCAACTCTTTTTCCGAAGGTAA
CTGGCTTCAGCAGAGCGCAGATACCAAATACTGTTCTTCTAGTGTAGCCGTAGTTAGGCCACCACTTCAA
GAACTCTGTAGCACCGCCTACATACCTCGCTCTGCTAATCCTGTTACCAGTGGCTGCTGCCAGTGGCGAT
AAGTCGTGTCTTACCGGGTTGGACTCAAGACGATAGTTACCGGATAAGGCGCAGCGGTCGGGCTGAACGG
GGGGTTCGTGCACACAGCCCAGCTTGGAGCGAACGACCTACACCGAACTGAGATACCTACAGCGTGAGCT
ATGAGAAAGCGCCACGCTTCCCGAAGGGAGAAAGGCGGACAGGTATCCGGTAAGCGGCAGGGTCGGAACA
GGAGAGCGCACGAGGGAGCTTCCAGGGGGAAACGCCTGGTATCTTTATAGTCCTGTCGGGTTTCGCCACC
TCTGACTTGAGCGTCGATTTTTGTGATGCTCGTCAGGGGGGCGGAGCCTATGGAAAAACGCCAGCAACGC
GGCCTTTTTACGGTTCCTGGCCTTTTGCTGGCCTTTTGCTCACATGTTCTTTCCTGCGTTATCCCCTGAT
TCTGTGGATAACCGTATTACCGCCTTTGAGTGAGCTGATACCGCTCGCCGCAGCCGAACGACCGAGCGCA
GCGAGTCAGTGAGCGAGGAAGCGGAAGAGCGCCCAATACGCAAA
